>Addgene plasmid #78778 | pcDNA3.1-HA AKT1 | addgene full sequence | sequence record 261237 | Addgene NGS Result
GATATACGCGTTGACATTGATTATTGACTAGTTATTAATAGTAATCAATTACGGGGTCATTAGTTCATAG
CCCATATATGGAGTTCCGCGTTACATAACTTACGGTAAATGGCCCGCCTGGCTGACCGCCCAACGACCCC
CGCCCATTGACGTCAATAATGACGTATGTTCCCATAGTAACGCCAATAGGGACTTTCCATTGACGTCAAT
GGGTGGAGTATTTACGGTAAACTGCCCACTTGGCAGTACATCAAGTGTATCATATGCCAAGTACGCCCCC
TATTGACGTCAATGACGGTAAATGGCCCGCCTGGCATTATGCCCAGTACATGACCTTATGGGACTTTCCT
ACTTGGCAGTACATCTACGTATTAGTCATCGCTATTACCATGGTGATGCGGTTTTGGCAGTACATCAATG
GGCGTGGATAGCGGTTTGACTCACGGGGATTTCCAAGTCTCCACCCCATTGACGTCAATGGGAGTTTGTT
TTGGCACCAAAATCAACGGGACTTTCCAAAATGTCGTAACAACTCCGCCCCATTGACGCAAATGGGCGGT
AGGCGTGTACGGTGGGAGGTCTATATAAGCAGAGCTCTCTGGCTAACTAGAGAACCCACTGCTTACTGGC
TTATCGAAATTAATACGACTCACTATAGGGAGACCCAAGCTTGGTACCATGGCCTCCTACCCTTATGATG
TGCCAGATTATGCCTCTCCCGAATTC
[1440 nt withheld, positions 727-2166]
TGACTCGAGCATGCATCTAGAGGGCCCTATTCTATAGTGTCACCTAAATGCTAGAGCTCGCTGATCAGCC
TCGACTGTGCCTTCTAGTTGCCAGCCATCTGTTGTTTGCCCCTCCCCCGTGCCTTCCTTGACCCTGGAAG
GTGCCACTCCCACTGTCCTTTCCTAATAAAATGAGGAAATTGCATCGCATTGTCTGAGTAGGTGTCATTC
TATTCTGGGGGGTGGGGTGGGGCAGGACAGCAAGGGGGAGGATTGGGAAGACAATAGCAGGCATGCTGGG
GATGCGGTGGGCTCTATGGCTTCTGAGGCGGAAAGAACCAGCTGGGGCTCTAGGGGGTATCCCC
[124 nt withheld, positions 2511-2634]
C
[91 nt withheld, positions 2636-2726]
A
[49 nt withheld, positions 2728-2776]
CCTTTGACGTTGGAGTCCACGTTCTTT
[37 nt withheld, positions 2804-2840]
ACCCTATCTCGGTCTATTCTTTTGATTTATAAGGGATTTTGCCGATTTCGGCCTATTGGTTAAAAAATGA
GCTGATTTAACAAAAATTTAACGCGAATTAATTCTGTGGAATGTGTGTCAGTTAGGGTGTGGAAAGTCCC
CAGGCTCCCCAGCAGGCAGAAGTATGCAAAGCATGCATCTCAATTAGTCAGCAACCAGGTGTGGAAAGTC
CCCAGGCTCCCCAGCAGGCAGAAGTATGCAAAGCATGCATCTCAATTAGTCAGCAACCATAGTCCCGCCC
CTAACTCCGCCCATCCCGCCCCTAACTCCGCCCAGTTCCGCCCATTCTCCGCCCCATGGCTGACTAATTT
TTTTTATTTATGCAGAGGCCGAGGCCGCCTCTGCCTCTGAGCTATTCCAGAAGTAGTGAGGAGGCTTTTT
TGGAGGCCTAGGCTTTTGCAAAAAGCTCCCGGGAGCTTGTATATCCATTTTCGGATCTGATCAAGAGACA
GGATGAGGATCGTTTCGCATGATTGAACAAGATGGATTGCACGCAGGTTCTCCGGCCGCTTGGGTGGAGA
GGCTATTCGGCTATGACTGGGCACAACAGACAATCGGCTGCTCTGATGCCGCCGTGTTCCGGCTGTCAGC
GCAGGGGCGCCCGGTTCTTTTTGTCAAGACCGACCTGTCCGGTGCCCTGAATGAACTGCAGGACGAGGCA
GCGCGGCTATCGTGGCTGGCCACGACGGGCGTTCCTTGCGCAGCTGTGCTCGACGTTGTCACTGAAGCGG
GAAGGGACTGGCTGCTATTGGGCGAAGTGCCGGGGCAGGATCTCCTGTCATCTCACCTTGCTCCTGCCGA
GAAAGTATCCATCATGGCTGATGCAATGCGGCGGCTGCATACGCTTGATCCGGCTACCTGCCCATTCGAC
CACCAAGCGAAACATCGCATCGAGCGAGCACGTACTCGGATGGAAGCCGGTCTTGTCGATCAGGATGATC
TGGACGAAGAGCATCAGGGGCTCGCGCCAGCCGAACTGTTCGCCAGGCTCAAGGCGCGCATGCCCGACGG
CGAGGATCTCGTCGTGACCCATGGCGATGCCTGCTTGCCGAATATCATGGTGGAAAATGGCCGCTTTTCT
GGATTCATCGACTGTGGCCGGCTGGGTGTGGCGGACCGCTATCAGGACATAGCGTTGGCTACCCGTGATA
TTGCTGAAGAGCTTGGCGGCGAATGGGCTGACCGCTTCCTCGTGCTTTACGGTATCGCCGCTCCCGATTC
GCAGCGCATCGCCTTCTATCGCCTTCTTGACGAGTTCTTCTGAGCGGGACTCTGGGGTTCGAAATGACCG
ACCAAGCGACGCCCAACCTGCCATCACGAGATTTCGATTCCACCGCCGCCTTCTATGAAAGGTTGGGCTT
CGGAATCGTTTTCCGGGACGCCGGCTGGATGATCCTCCAGCGCGGGGATCTCATGCTGGAGTTCTTCGCC
CACCCCAACTTGTTTATTGCAGCTTATAATGGTTACAAATAAAGCAATAGCATCACAAATTTCACAAATA
AAGCATTTTTTTCACTGCATTCTAGTTGTGGTTTGTCCAAACTCATCAATGTATCTTATCATGTCTGTAT
ACCGTCGACCTCTAGCTAGAGCTTGGCGTAATCATGGTCATAGCTGTTTCCTGTGTGAAATTGTTATCCG
CTCACAATTCCACACAACATACGAGCCGGAAGCATAAAGTGTAAAGCCTGGGGTGCCTAATGAGTGAGCT
AACTCACATTAATTGCGTTGCGCTCACTGCCCGCTTTCCAGTCGGGAAACCTGTCGTGCCAGCTGCATTA
ATGAATCGGCCAACGCGCGGGGAGAGGCGGTTTGCGTATTGGGCGCTCTTCCGCTTCCTCGCTCACTGAC
TCGCTGCGCTCGGTCGTTCGGCTGCGGCGAGCGGTATCAGCTCACTCAAAGGCGGTAATACGGTTATCCA
CAGAATCAGGGGATAACGCAGGAAAGAACATGTGAGCAAAAGGCCAGCAAAAGGCCAGGAACCGTAAAAA
GGCCGCGTTGCTGGCGTTTTTCCATAGGCTCCGCCCCCCTGACGAGCATCACAAAAATCGACGCTCAAGT
CAGAGGTGGCGAAACCCGACAGGACTATAAAGATACCAGGCGTTTCCCCCTGGAAGCTCCCTCGTGCGCT
CTCCTGTTCCGACCCTGCCGCTTACCGGATACCTGTCCGCCTTTCTCCCTTCGGGAAGCGTGGCGCTTTC
TCATAGCTCACGCTGTAGGTATCTCAGTTCGGTGTAGGTCGTTCGCTCCAAGCTGGGCTGTGTGCACGAA
CCCCCCGTTCAGCCCGACCGCTGCGCCTTATCCGGTAACTATCGTCTTGAGTCCAACCCGGTAAGACACG
ACTTATCGCCACTGGCAGCAGCCACTGGTAACAGGATTAGCAGAGCGAGGTATGTAGGCGGTGCTACAGA
GTTCTTGAAGTGGTGGCCTAACTACGGCTACACTAGAAGAACAGTATTTGGTATCTGCGCTCTGCTGAAG
CCAGTTACCTTCGGAAAAAGAGTTGGTAGCTCTTGATCCGGCAAACAAACCACCGCTGGTAGCGGTGGTT
TTTTTGTTTGCAAGCAGCAGATTACGCGCAGAAAAAAAGGATCTCAAGAAGATCCTTTGATCTTTTCTAC
GGGGTCTGACGCTCAGTGGAACGAAAACTCACGTTAAGGGATTTTGGTCATGAGATTATCAAAAAGGATC
TTCACCTAGATCCTTTTAAATTAAAAATGAAGTTTTAAATCAATCTAAAGTATATATGAGTAAACTTGGT
CTGACAGTTACCAATGCTTAATCAGTGAGGCACCTATCTCAGCGATCTGTCTATTTCGTTCATCCATAGT
TGCCTGACTCCCCGTCGTGTAGATAACTACGATACGGGAGGGCTTACCATCTGGCCCCAGTGCTGCAATG
ATACCGCGAGACCCACGCTCACCGGCTCCAGATTTATCAGCAATAAACCAGCCAGCCGGAAGGGCCGAGC
GCAGAAGTGGTCCTGCAACTTTATCCGCCTCCATCCAGTCTATTAATTGTTGCCGGGAAGCTAGAGTAAG
TAGTTCGCCAGTTAATAGTTTGCGCAACGTTGTTGCCATTGCTACAGGCATCGTGGTGTCACGCTCGTCG
TTTGGTATGGCTTCATTCAGCTCCGGTTCCCAACGATCAAGGCGAGTTACATGATCCCCCATGTTGTGCA
AAAAAGCGGTTAGCTCCTTCGGTCCTCCGATCGTTGTCAGAAGTAAGTTGGCCGCAGTGTTATCACTCAT
GGTTATGGCAGCACTGCATAATTCTCTTACTGTCATGCCATCCGTAAGATGCTTTTCTGTGACTGGTGAG
TACTCAACCAAGTCATTCTGAGAATAGTGTATGCGGCGACCGAGTTGCTCTTGCCCGGCGTCAATACGGG
ATAATACCGCGCCACATAGCAGAACTTTAAAAGTGCTCATCATTGGAAAACGTTCTTCGGGGCGAAAACT
CTCAAGGATCTTACCGCTGTTGAGATCCAGTTCGATGTAACCCACTCGTGCACCCAACTGATCTTCAGCA
TCTTTTACTTTCACCAGCGTTTCTGGGTGAGCAAAAACAGGAAGGCAAAATGCCGCAAAAAAGGGAATAA
GGGCGACACGGAAATGTTGAATACTCATACTCTTCCTTTTTCAATATTATTGAAGCATTTATCAGGGTTA
TTGTCTCATGAGCGGATACATATTTGAATGTATTTAGAAAAATAAACAAATAGGGGTTCCGCGCACATTT
CCCCGAAAAGTGCCACCTGACGTCGACGGATCGGGAGATCTCCCGATCCCCTATGGTGCACTCTCAGTAC
AATCTGCTCTGATGCCGCATAGTTAAGCCAGTATCTGCTCCCTGCTTGTGTGTTGGAGGTCGCTGAGTAG
TGCGCGAGCAAAATTTAAGCTACAACAAGGCAAGGCTTGACCGACAATTGCATGAAGAATCTGCTTAGGG
TTAGGCGTTTTGCGCTGCTTCGCGATGTACGGGCCA
Features (pLannotate 1.2.2; 21 found; start..end, strand, type, name):
     13..392     +  enhancer       CMV enhancer: human cytomegalovirus immediate early enhancer
    393..596     +  promoter       CMV promoter: human cytomegalovirus (CMV) immediate early promoter
    592..625     +  LTR            5' LTR (truncated) (fragment): truncated 5' long terminal repeat (LTR) from HIV-1
    641..659     +  promoter       T7 promoter: promoter for bacteriophage T7 RNA polymerase
    727..2166    +  CDS            AKT1 (sequence withheld): AKT1_HUMAN - Also known as PKB, RAC. Experimental evidence at protein level: Swiss-Prot protein existence level 1. AKT1 is one of 3 closely related serine/threonine-protein kinases (AKT1, AKT2 and AKT3) called the AKT kinase, and which regulate many processes including metabolism, proliferation, cell survival, growth and angiogenesis (PubMed:15526160, PubMed:11882383, PubMed:21620960, PubMed:21432781). This is mediated through serine and/or threonine phosphorylation of a range of downstream substrates (PubMed:15526160, PubMed:11882383, PubMed:21620960, PubMed:21432781). Over 100 substrate cand
   2197..2215    -  promoter       SP6 promoter: promoter for bacteriophage SP6 RNA polymerase
   2241..2465    +  polyA_signal   bGH poly(A) signal: bovine growth hormone polyadenylation signal
   2469..2490    +  promoter       SV40 promoter (fragment): SV40 enhancer and early promoter
   2511..2939    +  rep_origin     f1 ori (sequence partly withheld): f1 bacteriophage origin of replication; arrow indicates direction of (+) strand synthesis
   2953..3282    +  promoter       SV40 promoter: SV40 enhancer and early promoter
   3349..4140    +  CDS            neo: KKA2_KLEPN - Also known as kan, nptII. Experimental evidence at protein level: Swiss-Prot protein existence level 1. Resistance to kanamycin, neomycin, paromomycin, ribostamycin, butirosin and gentamicin B. From Klebsiella pneumoniae.
   4164..4322    +  CDS            ble (fragment): BLE_KLEPN - Experimental evidence at protein level: Swiss-Prot protein existence level 1. Binding protein with a strong affinity to the bleomycin family of antibiotics. Binds to CL990; an antimitotic-antibiotic compound. From Klebsiella pneumoniae.
   4317..4438    +  polyA_signal   SV40 poly(A) signal: SV40 polyadenylation signal
   4511..4527    -  protein_bind   lac operator: The lac repressor binds to the lac operator to inhibit transcription in E. coli. This inhibition can be relieved by adding lactose or isopropyl-β-D-thiogalactopyranoside (IPTG). lac repressor encoded by lacI
   4535..4565    -  promoter       lac promoter: promoter for the E. coli lac operon
   4580..4601    -  protein_bind   CAP binding site: CAP binding activates transcription in the presence of cAMP. E. coli catabolite activator protein
   4614..4706    -  CDS            lacI (fragment): lac repressor; lacI; The lac repressor binds to the lac operator to inhibit transcription in E. coli. This inhibition can be relieved by adding lactose or isopropyl-β-D-thiogalactopyranoside (IPTG).
   4889..5477    -  rep_origin     ori: high-copy-number ColE1/pMB1/pBR322/pUC origin of replication
   5648..6508    -  CDS            AmpR: β-lactamase; bla; confers resistance to ampicillin, carbenicillin, and related antibiotics
   6509..6613    -  promoter       AmpR promoter: bla
   6672..6724    -  misc_feature   bom (fragment): basis of mobility region from pBR322
