>Addgene plasmid #78778 | pcDNA3.1-HA AKT1 Sequencing Result | analyzer sequence | sequence record 149326
GACGGATCGGGAGATCTCCCGATCCCCTATGGTGCACTCTCAGTACAATCTGCTCTGATGCCGCATAGTT
AAGCCAGTATCTGCTCCCTGCTTGTGTGTTGGAGGTCGCTGAGTAGTGCGCGAGCAAAATTTAAGCTACA
ACAAGGCAAGGCTTGACCGACAATTGCATGAAGAATCTGCTTAGGGTTAGGCGTTTTGCGCTGCTTCGCG
ATGTACGGGCCAGATATACGCGTTGACATTGATTATTGACTAGTTATTAATAGTAATCAATTACGGGGTC
ATTAGTTCATAGCCCATATATGGAGTTCCGCGTTACATAACTTACGGTAAATGGCCCGCCTGGCTGACCG
CCCAACGACCCCCGCCCATTGACGTCAATAATGACGTATGTTCCCATAGTAACGCCAATAGGGACTTTCC
ATTGACGTCAATGGGTGGAGTATTTACGGTAAACTGCCCACTTGGCAGTACATCAAGTGTATCATATGCC
AAGTACGCCCCCTATTGACGTCAATGACGGTAAATGGCCCGCCTGGCATTATGCCCAGTACATGACCTTA
TGGGACTTTCCTACTTGGCAGTACATCTACGTATTAGTCATCGCTATTACCATGGTGATGCGGTTTTGGC
AGTACATCAATGGGCGTGGATAGCGGTTTGACTCACGGGGATTTCCAAGTCTCCACCCCATTGACGTCAA
TGGGAGTTTGTTTTGGCACCAAAATCAACGGGACTTTCCAAAATGTCGTAACAACTCCGCCCCATTGACG
CAAATGGGCGGTAGGCGTGTACGGTGGGAGGTCTATATAAGCAGAGCTCTCTGGCTAACTAGAGAACCCA
CTGCTTACTGGCTTATCGAAATTAATACGACTCACTATAGGGAGACCCAAGCTTGGTACCATGGCCTCCT
ACCCTTATGATGTGCCAGATTATGCCTCTCCCGAATTC
[1440 nt withheld, positions 949-2388]
TGACTCGAGCATGCATCTAGAGGGCCCGTTTAAACCCGCTGATCAGCCTCGACTGTGCCTTCTAGTTGCC
AGCCATCTGTTGTTTGCCCCTCCCCCGTGCCTTCCTTGACCCTGGAAGGTGCCACTCCCACTGTCCTTTC
CTAATAAAATGAGGAAATTGCATCGCATTGTCTGAGTAGGTGTCATTCTATTCTGGGGGGTGGGGTGGGG
CAGGACAGCAAGGGGGAGGATTGGGAAGACAATAGCAGGCATGCTGGGGATGCGGTGGGCTCTATGGCTT
CTGAGGCGGAAAGAACCAGCTGGGGCTCTAGGGGGTATCCCC
[124 nt withheld, positions 2711-2834]
C
[91 nt withheld, positions 2836-2926]
A
[49 nt withheld, positions 2928-2976]
CCTTTGACGTTGGAGTCCACGTTCTTT
[37 nt withheld, positions 3004-3040]
ACCCTATCTCGGTCTATTCTTTTGATTTATAAGGGATTTTGCCGATTTCGGCCTATTGGTTAAAAAATGA
GCTGATTTAACAAAAATTTAACGCGAATTAATTCTGTGGAATGTGTGTCAGTTAGGGTGTGGAAAGTCCC
CAGGCTCCCCAGCAGGCAGAAGTATGCAAAGCATGCATCTCAATTAGTCAGCAACCAGGTGTGGAAAGTC
CCCAGGCTCCCCAGCAGGCAGAAGTATGCAAAGCATGCATCTCAATTAGTCAGCAACCATAGTCCCGCCC
CTAACTCCGCCCATCCCGCCCCTAACTCCGCCCAGTTCCGCCCATTCTCCGCCCCATGGCTGACTAATTT
TTTTTATTTATGCAGAGGCCGAGGCCGCCTCTGCCTCTGAGCTATTCCAGAAGTAGTGAGGAGGCTTTTT
TGGAGGCCTAGGCTTTTGCAAAAAGCTCCCGGGAGCTTGTATATCCATTTTCGGATCTGATCAAGAGACA
GGATGAGGATCGTTTCGCATGATTGAACAAGATGGATTGCACGCAGGTTCTCCGGCCGCTTGGGTGGAGA
GGCTATTCGGCTATGACTGGGCACAACAGACAATCGGCTGCTCTGATGCCGCCGTGTTCCGGCTGTCAGC
GCAGGGGCGCCCGGTTCTTTTTGTCAAGACCGACCTGTCCGGTGCCCTGAATGAACTGCAGGACGAGGCA
GCGCGGCTATCGTGGCTGGCCACGACGGGCGTTCCTTGCGCAGCTGTGCTCGACGTTGTCACTGAAGCGG
GAAGGGACTGGCTGCTATTGGGCGAAGTGCCGGGGCAGGATCTCCTGTCATCTCACCTTGCTCCTGCCGA
GAAAGTATCCATCATGGCTGATGCAATGCGGCGGCTGCATACGCTTGATCCGGCTACCTGCCCATTCGAC
CACCAAGCGAAACATCGCATCGAGCGAGCACGTACTCGGATGGAAGCCGGTCTTGTCGATCAGGATGATC
TGGACGAAGAGCATCAGGGGCTCGCGCCAGCCGAACTGTTCGCCAGGCTCAAGGCGCGCATGCCCGACGG
CGAGGATCTCGTCGTGACCCATGGCGATGCCTGCTTGCCGAATATCATGGTGGAAAATGGCCGCTTTTCT
GGATTCATCGACTGTGGCCGGCTGGGTGTGGCGGACCGCTATCAGGACATAGCGTTGGCTACCCGTGATA
TTGCTGAAGAGCTTGGCGGCGAATGGGCTGACCGCTTCCTCGTGCTTTACGGTATCGCCGCTCCCGATTC
GCAGCGCATCGCCTTCTATCGCCTTCTTGACGAGTTCTTCTGAGCGGGACTCTGGGGTTCGAAATGACCG
ACCAAGCGACGCCCAACCTGCCATCACGAGATTTCGATTCCACCGCCGCCTTCTATGAAAGGTTGGGCTT
CGGAATCGTTTTCCGGGACGCCGGCTGGATGATCCTCCAGCGCGGGGATCTCATGCTGGAGTTCTTCGCC
CACCCCAACTTGTTTATTGCAGCTTATAATGGTTACAAATAAAGCAATAGCATCACAAATTTCACAAATA
AAGCATTTTTTTCACTGCATTCTAGTTGTGGTTTGTCCAAACTCATCAATGTATCTTATCATGTCTGTAT
ACCGTCGACCTCTAGCTAGAGCTTGGCGTAATCATGGTCATAGCTGTTTCCTGTGTGAAATTGTTATCCG
CTCACAATTCCACACAACATACGAGCCGGAAGCATAAAGTGTAAAGCCTGGGGTGCCTAATGAGTGAGCT
AACTCACATTAATTGCGTTGCGCTCACTGCCCGCTTTCCAGTCGGGAAACCTGTCGTGCCAGCTGCATTA
ATGAATCGGCCAACGCGCGGGGAGAGGCGGTTTGCGTATTGGGCGCTCTTCCGCTTCCTCGCTCACTGAC
TCGCTGCGCTCGGTCGTTCGGCTGCGGCGAGCGGTATCAGCTCACTCAAAGGCGGTAATACGGTTATCCA
CAGAATCAGGGGATAACGCAGGAAAGAACATGTGAGCAAAAGGCCAGCAAAAGGCCAGGAACCGTAAAAA
GGCCGCGTTGCTGGCGTTTTTCCATAGGCTCCGCCCCCCTGACGAGCATCACAAAAATCGACGCTCAAGT
CAGAGGTGGCGAAACCCGACAGGACTATAAAGATACCAGGCGTTTCCCCCTGGAAGCTCCCTCGTGCGCT
CTCCTGTTCCGACCCTGCCGCTTACCGGATACCTGTCCGCCTTTCTCCCTTCGGGAAGCGTGGCGCTTTC
TCATAGCTCACGCTGTAGGTATCTCAGTTCGGTGTAGGTCGTTCGCTCCAAGCTGGGCTGTGTGCACGAA
CCCCCCGTTCAGCCCGACCGCTGCGCCTTATCCGGTAACTATCGTCTTGAGTCCAACCCGGTAAGACACG
ACTTATCGCCACTGGCAGCAGCCACTGGTAACAGGATTAGCAGAGCGAGGTATGTAGGCGGTGCTACAGA
GTTCTTGAAGTGGTGGCCTAACTACGGCTACACTAGAAGAACAGTATTTGGTATCTGCGCTCTGCTGAAG
CCAGTTACCTTCGGAAAAAGAGTTGGTAGCTCTTGATCCGGCAAACAAACCACCGCTGGTAGCGGTTTTT
TTGTTTGCAAGCAGCAGATTACGCGCAGAAAAAAAGGATCTCAAGAAGATCCTTTGATCTTTTCTACGGG
GTCTGACGCTCAGTGGAACGAAAACTCACGTTAAGGGATTTTGGTCATGAGATTATCAAAAAGGATCTTC
ACCTAGATCCTTTTAAATTAAAAATGAAGTTTTAAATCAATCTAAAGTATATATGAGTAAACTTGGTCTG
ACAGTTACCAATGCTTAATCAGTGAGGCACCTATCTCAGCGATCTGTCTATTTCGTTCATCCATAGTTGC
CTGACTCCCCGTCGTGTAGATAACTACGATACGGGAGGGCTTACCATCTGGCCCCAGTGCTGCAATGATA
CCGCGAGACCCACGCTCACCGGCTCCAGATTTATCAGCAATAAACCAGCCAGCCGGAAGGGCCGAGCGCA
GAAGTGGTCCTGCAACTTTATCCGCCTCCATCCAGTCTATTAATTGTTGCCGGGAAGCTAGAGTAAGTAG
TTCGCCAGTTAATAGTTTGCGCAACGTTGTTGCCATTGCTACAGGCATCGTGGTGTCACGCTCGTCGTTT
GGTATGGCTTCATTCAGCTCCGGTTCCCAACGATCAAGGCGAGTTACATGATCCCCCATGTTGTGCAAAA
AAGCGGTTAGCTCCTTCGGTCCTCCGATCGTTGTCAGAAGTAAGTTGGCCGCAGTGTTATCACTCATGGT
TATGGCAGCACTGCATAATTCTCTTACTGTCATGCCATCCGTAAGATGCTTTTCTGTGACTGGTGAGTAC
TCAACCAAGTCATTCTGAGAATAGTGTATGCGGCGACCGAGTTGCTCTTGCCCGGCGTCAATACGGGATA
ATACCGCGCCACATAGCAGAACTTTAAAAGTGCTCATCATTGGAAAACGTTCTTCGGGGCGAAAACTCTC
AAGGATCTTACCGCTGTTGAGATCCAGTTCGATGTAACCCACTCGTGCACCCAACTGATCTTCAGCATCT
TTTACTTTCACCAGCGTTTCTGGGTGAGCAAAAACAGGAAGGCAAAATGCCGCAAAAAAGGGAATAAGGG
CGACACGGAAATGTTGAATACTCATACTCTTCCTTTTTCAATATTATTGAAGCATTTATCAGGGTTATTG
TCTCATGAGCGGATACATATTTGAATGTATTTAGAAAAATAAACAAATAGGGGTTCCGCGCACATTTCCC
CGAAAAGTGCCACCTGACGTC
Features (pLannotate 1.2.2; 20 found; start..end, strand, type, name):
     28..80      -  misc_feature   bom (fragment): basis of mobility region from pBR322
    235..614     +  enhancer       CMV enhancer: human cytomegalovirus immediate early enhancer
    615..818     +  promoter       CMV promoter: human cytomegalovirus (CMV) immediate early promoter
    814..847     +  LTR            5' LTR (truncated) (fragment): truncated 5' long terminal repeat (LTR) from HIV-1
    863..881     +  promoter       T7 promoter: promoter for bacteriophage T7 RNA polymerase
    949..2388    +  CDS            AKT1 (sequence withheld): AKT1_HUMAN - Also known as PKB, RAC. Experimental evidence at protein level: Swiss-Prot protein existence level 1. AKT1 is one of 3 closely related serine/threonine-protein kinases (AKT1, AKT2 and AKT3) called the AKT kinase, and which regulate many processes including metabolism, proliferation, cell survival, growth and angiogenesis (PubMed:15526160, PubMed:11882383, PubMed:21620960, PubMed:21432781). This is mediated through serine and/or threonine phosphorylation of a range of downstream substrates (PubMed:15526160, PubMed:11882383, PubMed:21620960, PubMed:21432781). Over 100 substrate cand
   2441..2665    +  polyA_signal   bGH poly(A) signal: bovine growth hormone polyadenylation signal
   2669..2690    +  promoter       SV40 promoter (fragment): SV40 enhancer and early promoter
   2711..3139    +  rep_origin     f1 ori (sequence partly withheld): f1 bacteriophage origin of replication; arrow indicates direction of (+) strand synthesis
   3153..3482    +  promoter       SV40 promoter: SV40 enhancer and early promoter
   3549..4340    +  CDS            neo: KKA2_KLEPN - Also known as kan, nptII. Experimental evidence at protein level: Swiss-Prot protein existence level 1. Resistance to kanamycin, neomycin, paromomycin, ribostamycin, butirosin and gentamicin B. From Klebsiella pneumoniae.
   4364..4522    +  CDS            ble (fragment): BLE_KLEPN - Experimental evidence at protein level: Swiss-Prot protein existence level 1. Binding protein with a strong affinity to the bleomycin family of antibiotics. Binds to CL990; an antimitotic-antibiotic compound. From Klebsiella pneumoniae.
   4517..4638    +  polyA_signal   SV40 poly(A) signal: SV40 polyadenylation signal
   4711..4727    -  protein_bind   lac operator: The lac repressor binds to the lac operator to inhibit transcription in E. coli. This inhibition can be relieved by adding lactose or isopropyl-β-D-thiogalactopyranoside (IPTG). lac repressor encoded by lacI
   4735..4765    -  promoter       lac promoter: promoter for the E. coli lac operon
   4780..4801    -  protein_bind   CAP binding site: CAP binding activates transcription in the presence of cAMP. E. coli catabolite activator protein
   4814..4906    -  CDS            lacI (fragment): lac repressor; lacI; The lac repressor binds to the lac operator to inhibit transcription in E. coli. This inhibition can be relieved by adding lactose or isopropyl-β-D-thiogalactopyranoside (IPTG).
   5089..5674    -  rep_origin     ori: high-copy-number ColE1/pMB1/pBR322/pUC origin of replication
   5845..6705    -  CDS            AmpR: β-lactamase; bla; confers resistance to ampicillin, carbenicillin, and related antibiotics
   6706..6810    -  promoter       AmpR promoter: bla
