[The description below was written by a language model from this plasmid's Addgene catalogue record and pLannotate feature annotations shown in this document.]
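Description:
pcDNA3.1-HA AKT1 is a mammalian expression plasmid built on a pcDNA3.1-HA backbone for overexpressing human AKT1, the serine/threonine kinase (also called PKB or RAC-alpha) that regulates metabolism, proliferation, survival and growth. It is propagated in E. coli as a high-copy plasmid through a ColE1/pUC-type origin and selected with ampicillin via the β-lactamase gene and its native promoter. An f1 origin is also present, which in principle permits single-stranded DNA production.

The AKT1 coding sequence sits downstream of the human cytomegalovirus immediate early enhancer and promoter and is terminated by the bovine growth hormone polyadenylation signal, an arrangement that gives strong constitutive expression in transfected mammalian cells. The catalogue entry states that an HA epitope tag is supplied by the backbone at the N terminus. Neither feature table annotates the tag separately, though a short unannotated gap between the T7 promoter and the start of the AKT1 annotation could accommodate it. The T7 promoter upstream of the insert, and an SP6 promoter annotated on the opposite strand downstream in the full sequence only, could support in vitro transcription. A second cassette, consisting of the SV40 early promoter, the neomycin phosphotransferase gene and the SV40 polyadenylation signal, allows G418 selection of stable transfectants. The short HIV-1 LTR, ble, lacI and bom fragments, together with the lac promoter/operator region, appear to be backbone remnants or annotation matches with no evident role.

The two sequence records (about 6.87 and 6.84 kb) differ mainly in their start point and show the same overall architecture. The cloning sites used for the insert are not recorded. The associated publication concerns PI3K/AKT signalling and PTEN ubiquitination and destabilisation in tumourigenesis.
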