Addgene plasmid #78778: pcDNA3.1-HA AKT1
Purpose: To overexpress AKT1 in Mammalian Cells
Depositing lab: Jaewhan Song. Depositing organization: Yonsei University. Publication: PI3K/AKT activation induces PTEN ubiquitination and destabilization accelerating tumourigenesis. Lee MS, Jeong MH, Lee HW, Han HJ, Ko A, Hewitt SM, Kim JH, Chun KH, Chung JY, Lee C, Cho H, Song J. Nat Commun. 2015 Jul 17;6:7769. doi: 10.1038/ncomms8769. PubMed 26183061.
Backbone
  Vector backbone: pcDNA3.1-HA
  Vector type: Mammalian Expression
Growth in bacteria
  Bacterial resistance: Ampicillin, 100 μg/mL
  Growth temperature: 37°C
  Growth strain: DH5alpha
  Copy number: High Copy
Gene/Insert
  Gene/Insert name: AKT1
  Species: H. sapiens (human)
  Entrez Gene: AKT1 (a.k.a. AKT, PKB, PKB-ALPHA, PRKBA, RAC, RAC-ALPHA)
  Promoter: CMV
  Tag / fusion protein: HA (N terminal on backbone)
  Cloning method: Restriction Enzyme; 5′ cloning site unknown (unknown if destroyed); 3′ cloning site unknown (unknown if destroyed)
  Sequencing primers: 5′ CMV-F; 3′ BGHrev
Terms and licenses: Academic/Nonprofit Terms; Industry Terms: Not Available to Industry
How to cite: pcDNA3.1-HA AKT1 was a gift from Jaewhan Song (Addgene plasmid # 78778 ; http://n2t.net/addgene:78778 ; RRID:Addgene_78778)
