>Addgene plasmid #78778 | pcDNA3.1-HA AKT1 | addgene partial sequence | sequence record 149323 | CMV-F 5'-CGCAAATGGGCGGTAGGCGTG-3'
GCAGAGCTCTCTGGCTAACTAGAGAACCCACTGCTTACTGGCTTATCGAAATTAATACGACTCACTATAG
GGAGACCCAAGCTTGGTACCATGGCCTCCTACCCTTATGATGTGCCAGATTATGCCTCTCCCGAATTC
[715 nt withheld, positions 139-853]
