>Addgene plasmid #78778 | pcDNA3.1-HA AKT1 | addgene partial sequence | sequence record 149325 | BGH-rev 5'-TAGAAGGCACAGTCGAGG-3'
CTATAGAATAGGGCCCTCTAGATGCATGCTCGAGTCA
[744 nt withheld, positions 38-781]
